Addgene plasmid #134900: pUC19-mAirn-R-loop
Purpose: Generation and purification of R-loops for in vitro biochemistry
Depositing lab: Andrew Deans. Depositing organization: St. Vincent's Institute. Publication: Branchpoint translocation by fork remodelers as a general mechanism of R-loop removal. Hodson C, van Twest S, Dylewska M, O'Rourke JJ, Tan W, Murphy VJ, Walia M, Abbouche L, Nieminuszczy J, Dunn E, Bythell-Douglas R, Heierhorst J, Niedzwiedz W, Deans AJ. Cell Rep. 2022 Dec 6;41(10):111749. doi: 10.1016/j.celrep.2022.111749. PubMed 36476850.
Backbone
  Vector backbone: pUC19
  Backbone size w/o insert (bp): 2686
  Total vector size (bp): 3066
  Vector type: Synthetic Biology
Growth in bacteria
  Bacterial resistance: Ampicillin, 100 μg/mL
  Growth temperature: 37°C
  Growth strain: DH5alpha
  Copy number: High Copy
Gene/Insert
  Gene/Insert name: mAirn promoter
  Species: M. musculus (mouse)
  Insert size (bp): 274
  Entrez Gene: Airn (a.k.a. 2810051F02Rik, 2810434M15Rik, Air, B930018I07Rik, D17Ertd663e, IGF2RAS)
  Promoter: T7
  Cloning method: Restriction Enzyme; 5′ cloning site EcoRI (not destroyed); 3′ cloning site HindIII (not destroyed)
  Sequencing primers: 5′ TAATACGACTCACTATAGGG; 3′ GTGTGAAATTGTTATCCGCT
Terms and licenses: Academic/Nonprofit Terms; Industry Terms: Not Available to Industry
How to cite: pUC19-mAirn-R-loop was a gift from Andrew Deans (Addgene plasmid # 134900 ; http://n2t.net/addgene:134900 ; RRID:Addgene_134900)
