[The description below was written by a language model from this plasmid's Addgene catalogue record and pLannotate feature annotations shown in this document.]
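Description:
pUC19-mAirn-R-loop is a small, high-copy bacterial plasmid of about 3.07 kb, built on the pUC19 cloning backbone. It serves as a template for making R-loops in vitro rather than for expressing a protein. It replicates in E. coli from the pUC-type ColE1/pMB1 origin and is selected with ampicillin through the β-lactamase (AmpR) gene and its native promoter. The annotation also picks up the usual pUC19 remnants: a lacZα fragment, the lac promoter, lac operator and CAP binding site, and short fragments matching rop, bom and lacI. These are backbone leftovers and have no function in the construct.

The insert is a 274 bp segment of the mouse Airn locus, catalogued as the "mAirn promoter". It was cloned between the EcoRI and HindIII sites of the polylinker, and both sites were retained. In the sequenced record a T7 promoter lies just upstream of the insert region and a partial T7 terminator lies downstream, so T7 RNA polymerase can transcribe across the Airn sequence from the plasmid. The Airn segment itself is not annotated in the feature table. It presumably occupies the interval between the T7 promoter and terminator, part of which the software labelled as a short lacI-like fragment.

The stated purpose is the generation and purification of R-loops for in vitro biochemistry. In an R-loop, nascent RNA stays hybridised to the template DNA strand and displaces the other strand, and the construct name indicates that the Airn sequence is included for its ability to form such structures. The associated publication concerns R-loop removal through branchpoint translocation by fork-remodelling enzymes, which fits use of the plasmid as a defined substrate for assaying those activities.
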