Features (pLannotate 1.2.2; 13 found; start..end, strand, type, name):
      7..42      +  CDS            rop (fragment): Rop protein, which maintains plasmids at low copy number; rop
    144..243     +  misc_feature   bom (fragment): basis of mobility region from pBR322
    249..412     -  CDS            lacZα (fragment): LacZα fragment of β-galactosidase; lacZ fragment
    437..455     +  promoter       T7 promoter: promoter for bacteriophage T7 RNA polymerase
    719..774     -  CDS            lacI (fragment): lac repressor; lacI; The lac repressor binds to the lac operator to inhibit transcription in E. coli. This inhibition can be relieved by adding lactose or isopropyl-β-D-thiogalactopyranoside (IPTG).
    789..829     +  terminator     T7 terminator (fragment): transcription terminator for bacteriophage T7 RNA polymerase
    878..894     -  protein_bind   lac operator: The lac repressor binds to the lac operator to inhibit transcription in E. coli. This inhibition can be relieved by adding lactose or isopropyl-β-D-thiogalactopyranoside (IPTG). lac repressor encoded by lacI
    902..932     -  promoter       lac promoter: promoter for the E. coli lac operon
    947..968     -  protein_bind   CAP binding site: CAP binding activates transcription in the presence of cAMP. E. coli catabolite activator protein
    981..1073    -  CDS            lacI (fragment): lac repressor; lacI; The lac repressor binds to the lac operator to inhibit transcription in E. coli. This inhibition can be relieved by adding lactose or isopropyl-β-D-thiogalactopyranoside (IPTG).
   1256..1844    -  rep_origin     ori: high-copy-number ColE1/pMB1/pBR322/pUC origin of replication
   2015..2875    -  CDS            AmpR: β-lactamase; bla; confers resistance to ampicillin, carbenicillin, and related antibiotics
   2876..2980    -  promoter       AmpR promoter: bla
>Addgene plasmid #134900 | pUC19-mAirn-R-loop | addgene full sequence | sequence record 382400 | Addgene NGS Result
TTTCGTCTCGCGCGTTTCGGTGATGACGGTGAAAACCTCTGACACATGCAGCTCCCGGAGACGGTCACAG
CTTGTCTGTAAGCGGATGCCGGGAGCAGACAAGCCCGTCAGGGCGCGTCAGCGGGTGTTGGCGGGTGTCG
GGGCTGGCTTAACTATGCGGCATCAGAGCAGATTGTACTGAGAGTGCACCATATGCGGTGTGAAATACCG
CACAGATGCGTAAGGAGAAAATACCGCATCAGGCGCCATTCGCCATTCAGGCTGCGCAACTGTTGGGAAG
GGCGATCGGTGCGGGCCTCTTCGCTATTACGCCAGCTGGCGAAAGGGGGATGTGCTGCAAGGCGATTAAG
TTGGGTAACGCCAGGGTTTTCCCAGTCACGACGTTGTAAAACGACGGCCAGTGAATTCGTAAAACGACGG
CCAGTGAATTGAGTTCTAATACGACTCACTATAGGGCGAAGAATGCCTCGAGCTTGCAATCGCTAGCTCA
ATATCCTAACTATCATACCTATCACATAATCACTCGACCTAGGGGCCGGTAGAAAGCCGAAAGCCGCGCT
GCCGCCATGCCGCGTCAGCAAGAGGAGAAGGGAGGGGGGCGTCCAGCGCGGGCCGACTGCTGCACTGGGG
GGGGGGGGTTTACGGGCGATTTAGAGCACGAGGGTGCCACGCTGACTAGTGCTTTCAACCTTGGCGTAAT
CATGGTCATAGCTGTTTCCTTTCCAGTCGGGAAACCTGTCGTGCCAGCTGCATTAATGAATCGGCCAACG
CGCGTCTAGAGTCGACTGAACCCCTTGGGGCCTCTAAACGGGTCTTGAGGGGTTTTTTGGTCGACAAGCT
TGGCGTAATCATGGTCATAGCTGTTTCCTGTGTGAAATTGTTATCCGCTCACAATTCCACACAACATACG
AGCCGGAAGCATAAAGTGTAAAGCCTGGGGTGCCTAATGAGTGAGCTAACTCACATTAATTGCGTTGCGC
TCACTGCCCGCTTTCCAGTCGGGAAACCTGTCGTGCCAGCTGCATTAATGAATCGGCCAACGCGCGGGGA
GAGGCGGTTTGCGTATTGGGCGCTCTTCCGCTTCCTCGCTCACTGACTCGCTGCGCTCGGTCGTTCGGCT
GCGGCGAGCGGTATCAGCTCACTCAAAGGCGGTAATACGGTTATCCACAGAATCAGGGGATAACGCAGGA
AAGAACATGTGAGCAAAAGGCCAGCAAAAGGCCAGGAACCGTAAAAAGGCCGCGTTGCTGGCGTTTTTCC
ATAGGCTCCGCCCCCCTGACGAGCATCACAAAAATCGACGCTCAAGTCAGAGGTGGCGAAACCCGACAGG
ACTATAAAGATACCAGGCGTTTCCCCCTGGAAGCTCCCTCGTGCGCTCTCCTGTTCCGACCCTGCCGCTT
ACCGGATACCTGTCCGCCTTTCTCCCTTCGGGAAGCGTGGCGCTTTCTCATAGCTCACGCTGTAGGTATC
TCAGTTCGGTGTAGGTCGTTCGCTCCAAGCTGGGCTGTGTGCACGAACCCCCCGTTCAGCCCGACCGCTG
CGCCTTATCCGGTAACTATCGTCTTGAGTCCAACCCGGTAAGACACGACTTATCGCCACTGGCAGCAGCC
ACTGGTAACAGGATTAGCAGAGCGAGGTATGTAGGCGGTGCTACAGAGTTCTTGAAGTGGTGGCCTAACT
ACGGCTACACTAGAAGAACAGTATTTGGTATCTGCGCTCTGCTGAAGCCAGTTACCTTCGGAAAAAGAGT
TGGTAGCTCTTGATCCGGCAAACAAACCACCGCTGGTAGCGGTGGTTTTTTTGTTTGCAAGCAGCAGATT
ACGCGCAGAAAAAAAGGATCTCAAGAAGATCCTTTGATCTTTTCTACGGGGTCTGACGCTCAGTGGAACG
AAAACTCACGTTAAGGGATTTTGGTCATGAGATTATCAAAAAGGATCTTCACCTAGATCCTTTTAAATTA
AAAATGAAGTTTTAAATCAATCTAAAGTATATATGAGTAAACTTGGTCTGACAGTTACCAATGCTTAATC
AGTGAGGCACCTATCTCAGCGATCTGTCTATTTCGTTCATCCATAGTTGCCTGACTCCCCGTCGTGTAGA
TAACTACGATACGGGAGGGCTTACCATCTGGCCCCAGTGCTGCAATGATACCGCGAGACCCACGCTCACC
GGCTCCAGATTTATCAGCAATAAACCAGCCAGCCGGAAGGGCCGAGCGCAGAAGTGGTCCTGCAACTTTA
TCCGCCTCCATCCAGTCTATTAATTGTTGCCGGGAAGCTAGAGTAAGTAGTTCGCCAGTTAATAGTTTGC
GCAACGTTGTTGCCATTGCTACAGGCATCGTGGTGTCACGCTCGTCGTTTGGTATGGCTTCATTCAGCTC
CGGTTCCCAACGATCAAGGCGAGTTACATGATCCCCCATGTTGTGCAAAAAAGCGGTTAGCTCCTTCGGT
CCTCCGATCGTTGTCAGAAGTAAGTTGGCCGCAGTGTTATCACTCATGGTTATGGCAGCACTGCATAATT
CTCTTACTGTCATGCCATCCGTAAGATGCTTTTCTGTGACTGGTGAGTACTCAACCAAGTCATTCTGAGA
ATAGTGTATGCGGCGACCGAGTTGCTCTTGCCCGGCGTCAATACGGGATAATACCGCGCCACATAGCAGA
ACTTTAAAAGTGCTCATCATTGGAAAACGTTCTTCGGGGCGAAAACTCTCAAGGATCTTACCGCTGTTGA
GATCCAGTTCGATGTAACCCACTCGTGCACCCAACTGATCTTCAGCATCTTTTACTTTCACCAGCGTTTC
TGGGTGAGCAAAAACAGGAAGGCAAAATGCCGCAAAAAAGGGAATAAGGGCGACACGGAAATGTTGAATA
CTCATACTCTTCCTTTTTCAATATTATTGAAGCATTTATCAGGGTTATTGTCTCATGAGCGGATACATAT
TTGAATGTATTTAGAAAAATAAACAAATAGGGGTTCCGCGCACATTTCCCCGAAAAGTGCCACCTGACGT
CTAAGAAACCATTATTATCATGACATTAACCTATAAAAATAGGCGTATCACGAGGCCC
